Addgene plasmid #14920: pRSETB PKA Cat
Depositing lab: Susan Taylor. Depositing organization: University of California, San Diego (UCSD). Publication: Dynamics of signaling by PKA. Taylor SS, Kim C, Vigil D, Haste NM, Yang J, Wu J, Anand GS. Biochim Biophys Acta. 2005 Dec 30. 1754(1-2):25-37. 10.1016/j.bbapap.2005.08.024 PubMed 16214430.
Backbone
  Vector backbone: pRSET B
  Backbone manufacturer: Invitrogen
  Backbone size w/o insert (bp): 2900
  Vector type: Bacterial Expression
Growth in bacteria
  Bacterial resistance: Ampicillin, 100 μg/mL
  Growth temperature: 37°C
  Growth strain: DH5alpha
  Copy number: High Copy
Gene/Insert
  Gene/Insert name: PKA catalytic subunit alpha (alt name: PKA)
  Species: M. musculus (mouse)
  Entrez Gene: Prkaca (a.k.a. PKCD, Pkaca)
  Cloning method: Restriction Enzyme; 5′ cloning site NdeI (not destroyed); 3′ cloning site KpnI (not destroyed)
  Sequencing primers: 5′ T7
Terms and licenses: Academic/Nonprofit Terms; Industry Terms: Not Available to Industry
How to cite: pRSETB PKA Cat was a gift from Susan Taylor (Addgene plasmid # 14920 ; http://n2t.net/addgene:14920 ; RRID:Addgene_14920)
