[The description below was written by a language model from this plasmid's Addgene catalogue record.]
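Description:
pRSETB PKA Cat is a bacterial expression plasmid built on the commercial pRSET B backbone (about 2.9 kb without insert) and carrying the mouse catalytic subunit alpha of cAMP-dependent protein kinase (PKA; gene Prkaca). It is maintained in E. coli as a high-copy plasmid under ampicillin selection. No feature table accompanies the record, so individual elements such as the origin of replication and resistance cassette are not itemised. The high copy number and ampicillin resistance are consistent with the pUC-type origin and beta-lactamase gene usual for this vector family.

The coding sequence was inserted by restriction cloning between NdeI at the 5′ end and KpnI at the 3′ end, and both sites remain intact. The promoter is not stated explicitly, but pRSET vectors drive expression from a T7 promoter, and listing T7 as the 5′ sequencing primer fits this. Expression would therefore normally require a host that supplies T7 RNA polymerase, rather than the cloning strain listed for propagation. pRSET vectors ordinarily encode an N-terminal polyhistidine and epitope leader. In the standard vector the NdeI site lies at the start codon upstream of that leader, so cloning through NdeI may have removed it. The record lists no tag, and whether the protein is tagged should be checked against the sequence.

The construct is suited to producing recombinant PKA catalytic subunit in bacteria. The associated publication concerns the dynamics of PKA signalling, which points to biochemical, structural and biophysical studies of the kinase and its regulation.
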