>Addgene plasmid #14920 | pRSETB PKA Cat | addgene partial sequence | sequence record 21464 | T7 5'-TAATACGACTCACTATAGGG-3'
TGTTTACTTTAAGAAGGAGATATACATATGGGCAACGCCGCCGCCGCCAAGAAGGGCAGCGAGCAGGAGA
GCGTGAAAGAGTTCCTAGCCAAAGCCAAGGAAGATTTCCTGAAAAAATGGGAGACCCCTTCTCAGAATAC
AGCCCAGTTGGATCAGTTTGATAGAATCAAGACCCTTGGCACCGGCTCCTTTGGGCGAGTGATGCTGGTG
AAGCACAAGGAGAGTGGGAACCACTACGCCATGAAGATCTTAGACAAGCAGAAGGTGGTGAAGCTAAAGC
AGATCGAGCACACTCTGAATGAGAAGCGCATCCTGCAGGCCGTCAACTTCCCGTTCCTGGTCAAACTTGA
ATTCTCCTTCAAGGACAACTCAAACCTGTACATGGTCATGGAGTATGTAGCTGGTGGCGAGATGTTCTCC
CACCTACGGCGGATTGGAAGGTTCAGCGAGCCCCATGCCCGTTTCTACGCGGCGCAGATCGTCCTGACCT
TTGAGTATCTGCACTCCCTGGACCTCATCTACCGGGACCTGAAGCCCGAGAATCTTCTCATCGACCAGCA
GGGCTATATTCAGGTGACAGACTTCGGTTTTGCCAAGCGTGTGAAAGGCCGTACTTGGACCTTGTGTGGG
ACCCCTGAGTACTTGGCCCCCGAGATTATCCTG
